Addgene plasmid #61433: pDe-CAS9
Purpose: Binary expression vector with A.th. codon-optimized Cas9 and Gateway destination sequence
Depositing lab: Holger Puchta. Depositing organization: Karlsruhe Institute of Technology. Publication: Both CRISPR/Cas-based nucleases and nickases can be used efficiently for genome engineering in Arabidopsis thaliana. Fauser F, Schiml S, Puchta H. Plant J. 2014 Jul;79(2):348-59. doi: 10.1111/tpj.12554. Epub 2014 Jun 17. PubMed 24836556.
Backbone
  Vector backbone: pPZP221
  Backbone size w/o insert (bp): 7100
  Total vector size (bp): 15800
  Vector type: Plant Expression, CRISPR
  Selectable markers: Basta
Growth in bacteria
  Bacterial resistance: Chloramphenicol and Spectinomycin, 25 & 50 μg/mL
  Growth temperature: 37°C
  Growth strain: DB3.1
  Growth instructions: contains ccdB gene
  Copy number: High Copy
Gene/Insert
  Gene/Insert name: Cas9
  Species: A. thaliana (mustard weed)
  Insert size (bp): 4100
  Promoter: PcUBI4-2
  Cloning method: Restriction Enzyme; 5′ cloning site EcoRI (not destroyed); 3′ cloning site AvrII (not destroyed)
  Sequencing primers: 5′ M13rev; 3′ M13fw
Terms and licenses: Academic/Nonprofit Terms; Industry Terms: Not Available to Industry
How to cite: pDe-CAS9 was a gift from Holger Puchta (Addgene plasmid # 61433 ; http://n2t.net/addgene:61433 ; RRID:Addgene_61433)
