[The description below was written by a language model from this plasmid's Addgene catalogue record and pLannotate feature annotations shown in this document.]
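Description:
pDe-CAS9 is a binary T-DNA vector of about 15.8 kb, built on the pPZP221 backbone for Agrobacterium-mediated plant transformation and CRISPR/Cas9 genome engineering in Arabidopsis thaliana. The backbone carries the pVS1 replication and stability functions (RepA, StaA, oriV) for maintenance in Agrobacterium, along with a ColE1/pBR322-type origin and bom site for propagation in E. coli. Bacterial selection on the backbone is by an aadA spectinomycin/streptomycin resistance gene. Only a short remnant of the gentamicin resistance gene is annotated.

Between the nopaline-type left and right T-DNA borders lie three functional units. The first is a Streptococcus pyogenes Cas9 coding sequence of about 4.1 kb, codon-optimized for Arabidopsis. The catalogue entry gives its promoter as PcUBI4-2, a ubiquitin promoter, though the feature table does not annotate it. A short RBCS-like fragment is annotated immediately downstream of Cas9; this may belong to a terminator region, but the record does not say so.

The second unit is a Gateway destination cassette in which attR1 and attR2 flank a chloramphenicol resistance gene and the ccdB toxin gene. An LR reaction replaces this cassette with the contents of an entry clone, presumably a guide RNA expression unit, although the record does not specify this. Because ccdB poisons DNA gyrase, the unrecombined vector must be kept in a ccdB-tolerant strain such as DB3.1, and its loss provides counter-selection for recombinants.

The third unit is a CaMV 35S promoter driving the bar (phosphinothricin acetyltransferase) gene with a CaMV polyadenylation signal, which gives Basta selection of transformed plants. The result is a single T-DNA that delivers both the nuclease and a user-supplied Gateway insert.
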