Features (pLannotate 1.2.2; 30 found; start..end, strand, type, name):
    226..627     +  CDS            Y4CG_SINFN (fragment): Protein inferred from homology: Swiss-Prot protein existence level 3. From Sinorhizobium fredii (strain NBRC 101917 / NGR234).
   1187..1816    +  CDS            pVS1 StaA: stability protein from the Pseudomonas plasmid pVS1 (Heeb et al., 2000)
   2249..3317    +  CDS            pVS1 RepA (fragment): replication protein from the Pseudomonas plasmid pVS1 (Heeb et al., 2000)
   3383..3577    +  rep_origin     pVS1 oriV: origin of replication for the Pseudomonas plasmid pVS1 (Heeb et al., 2000)
   3780..3819    +  CDS            rop (fragment): Rop protein, which maintains plasmids at low copy number; rop
   3921..4061    +  misc_feature   bom: basis of mobility region from pBR322
   4247..4835    -  rep_origin     ori: high-copy-number ColE1/pMB1/pBR322/pUC origin of replication
   5079..5866    -  CDS            SmR (fragment): aminoglycoside adenylyltransferase (Murphy, 1985); aadA; confers resistance to spectinomycin and streptomycin
   5877..5933    -  CDS            GmR (fragment): gentamycin acetyltransferase; aacC1; confers resistance to gentamycin
   6023..6160    +  CDS            int (fragment): INT2_ECOLX - Protein inferred from homology: Swiss-Prot protein existence level 3. Putative integrase believed to be involved in the insertion of antibiotic resistance genes into plasmids and transposons. From Escherichia coli.
   6398..6422    +  misc_feature   LB T-DNA repeat: left border repeat from nopaline C58 T-DNA
   6498..6586    +  CDS            lacI (fragment): lac repressor; lacI; The lac repressor binds to the lac operator to inhibit transcription in E. coli. This inhibition can be relieved by adding lactose or isopropyl-β-D-thiogalactopyranoside (IPTG).
   6599..6620    +  protein_bind   CAP binding site: CAP binding activates transcription in the presence of cAMP. E. coli catabolite activator protein
   6635..6665    +  promoter       lac promoter: promoter for the E. coli lac operon
   6669..6691    +  protein_bind   lac operator (fragment): The lac repressor binds to the lac operator to inhibit transcription in E. coli. This inhibition can be relieved by adding lactose or isopropyl-β-D-thiogalactopyranoside (IPTG). lac repressor encoded by lacI
   7714..11817   +  CDS            cas9: CAS9_STRP1 - Also known as csn1 From Streptococcus pyogenes serotype M1.
  11852..11959   +  CDS            RBCS1 (fragment): RBS1_SPIOL - Also known as RBCS. Experimental evidence at protein level: Swiss-Prot protein existence level 1. RuBisCO catalyzes two reactions: the carboxylation of D- ribulose 1,5-bisphosphate, the primary event in carbon dioxide fixation, as well as the oxidative fragmentation of the pentose substrate. Both reactions occur simultaneously and in competition at the same active site. Although the small subunit is not catalytic it is essential for maximal activity. From Spinacia oleracea (Spinach).
  12362..12486   +  protein_bind   attR1: mutant version of attR; recombination site for the Gateway® LR reaction LR Clonase™
  12511..12541   +  promoter       lac UV5 promoter: E. coli lac promoter with an "up" mutation
  12565..12594   +  promoter       cat promoter (fragment): promoter of the E. coli cat gene encoding chloramphenicol acetyltransferase
  12595..13275   +  CDS            CmR: chloramphenicol acetyltransferase confers resistance to chloramphenicol
  13432..13590   +  CDS            ccdA (fragment): CCDA_ECO57 - Also known as H, letA. Experimental evidence at protein level: Swiss-Prot protein existence level 1. Antitoxin component of a type II toxin-antitoxin (TA) system which inhibits the post-segregational killing (PSK) of plasmid-free cells, also referred to as a plasmid addiction system. Binds to and blocks the activity of CcdB; will also remove bound CcdB protein from the CcdB-GyrA complex by forming a CcdA-CcdB complex, a process termed rejuvenation. Functions as a transcriptional corepressor for the ccdAB operon, repression also requires CcdB (By similarity). From Escherichia coli
  13595..13900   +  CDS            ccdB: CcdB, a bacterial toxin that poisons DNA gyrase; ccdB; Plasmids containing the ccdB gene cannot be propagated in standard E. coli strains.
  13941..14065   -  protein_bind   attR2: mutant version of attR; recombination site for the Gateway® LR reaction LR Clonase™
  14142..14177   +  misc_feature   MCS (fragment): pUC18/19 multiple cloning site
  14259..14604   +  promoter       CaMV 35S promoter: strong constitutive promoter from cauliflower mosaic virus
  14759..15310   +  CDS            BlpR: phosphinothricin acetyltransferase; Streptomyces hygroscopicus bar; confers resistance to bialophos or phosphinothricin
  15319..15388   +  polyA_signal   CaMV poly(A) signal (fragment): cauliflower mosaic virus polyadenylation signal
  15408..15562   +  CDS            lacZα (fragment): LacZα fragment of β-galactosidase; lacZ fragment
  15621..15645   +  misc_feature   RB T-DNA repeat: right border repeat from nopaline C58 T-DNA
>Addgene plasmid #61433 | pDe-CAS9 | depositor full sequence | sequence record 99925 | pDe-CAS9 sequence 15758 bps
AGTACTTTGATCCAACCCCTCCGCTGCTATAGTGCAGTCGGCTTCTGACGTTCAGTGCAGCCGTCTTCTG
AAAACGACATGTCGCACAAGTCCTAAGTTACGCGACAGGCTGCCGCCCTGCCCTTTTCCTGGCGTTTTCT
TGTCGCGTGTTTTAGTCGCATAAAGTAGAATACTTGCGACTAGAACCGGAGACATTACGCCATGAACAAG
AGCGCCGCCGCTGGCCTGCTGGGCTATGCCCGCGTCAGCACCGACGACCAGGACTTGACCAACCAACGGG
CCGAACTGCACGCGGCCGGCTGCACCAAGCTGTTTTCCGAGAAGATCACCGGCACCAGGCGCGACCGCCC
GGAGCTGGCCAGGATGCTTGACCACCTACGCCCTGGCGACGTTGTGACAGTGACCAGGCTAGACCGCCTG
GCCCGCAGCACCCGCGACCTACTGGACATTGCCGAGCGCATCCAGGAGGCCGGCGCGGGCCTGCGTAGCC
TGGCAGAGCCGTGGGCCGACACCACCACGCCGGCCGGCCGCATGGTGTTGACCGTGTTCGCCGGCATTGC
CGAGTTCGAGCGTTCCCTAATCATCGACCGCACCCGGAGCGGGCGCGAGGCCGCCAAGGCCCGAGGCGTG
AAGTTTGGCCCCCGCCCTACCCTCACCCCGGCACAGATCGCGCACGCCCGCGAGCTGATCGACCAGGAAG
GCCGCACCGTGAAAGAGGCGGCTGCACTGCTTGGCGTGCATCGCTCGACCCTGTACCGCGCACTTGAGCG
CAGCGAGGAAGTGACGCCCACCGAGGCCAGGCGGCGCGGTGCCTTCCGTGAGGACGCATTGACCGAGGCC
GACGCCCTGGCGGCCGCCGAGAATGAACGCCAAGAGGAACAAGCATGAAACCGCACCAGGACGGCCAGGA
CGAACCGTTTTTCATTACCGAAGAGATCGAGGCGGAGATGATCGCGGCCGGGTACGTGTTCGAGCCGCCC
GCGCACGTCTCAACCGTGCGGCTGCATGAAATCCTGGCCGGTTTGTCTGATGCCAAGCTGGCGGCCTGGC
CGGCCAGCTTGGCCGCTGAAGAAACCGAGCGCCGCCGTCTAAAAAGGTGATGTGTATTTGAGTAAAACAG
CTTGCGTCATGCGGTCGCTGCGTATATGATGCGATGAGTAAATAAACAAATACGCAAGGGGAACGCATGA
AGGTTATCGCTGTACTTAACCAGAAAGGCGGGTCAGGCAAGACGACCATCGCAACCCATCTAGCCCGCGC
CCTGCAACTCGCCGGGGCCGATGTTCTGTTAGTCGATTCCGATCCCCAGGGCAGTGCCCGCGATTGGGCG
GCCGTGCGGGAAGATCAACCGCTAACCGTTGTCGGCATCGACCGCCCGACGATTGACCGCGACGTGAAGG
CCATCGGCCGGCGCGACTTCGTAGTGATCGACGGAGCGCCCCAGGCGGCGGACTTGGCTGTGTCCGCGAT
CAAGGCAGCCGACTTCGTGCTGATTCCGGTGCAGCCAAGCCCTTACGACATATGGGCCACCGCCGACCTG
GTGGAGCTGGTTAAGCAGCGCATTGAGGTCACGGATGGAAGGCTACAAGCGGCCTTTGTCGTGTCGCGGG
CGATCAAAGGCACGCGCATCGGCGGTGAGGTTGCCGAGGCGCTGGCCGGGTACGAGCTGCCCATTCTTGA
GTCCCGTATCACGCAGCGCGTGAGCTACCCAGGCACTGCCGCCGCCGGCACAACCGTTCTTGAATCAGAA
CCCGAGGGCGACGCTGCCCGCGAGGTCCAGGCGCTGGCCGCTGAAATTAAATCAAAACTCATTTGAGTTA
ATGAGGTAAAGAGAAAATGAGCAAAAGCACAAACACGCTAAGTGCCGGCCGTCCGAGCGCACGCAGCAGC
AAGGCTGCAACGTTGGCCAGCCTGGCAGACACGCCAGCCATGAAGCGGGTCAACTTTCAGTTGCCGGCGG
AGGATCACACCAAGCTGAAGATGTACGCGGTACGCCAAGGCAAGACCATTACCGAGCTGCTATCTGAATA
CATCGCGCAGCTACCAGAGTAAATGAGCAAATGAATAAATGAGTAGATGAATTTTAGCGGCTAAAGGAGG
CGGCATGGAAAATCAAGAACAACCAGGCACCGACGCCGTGGAATGCCCCATGTGTGGAGGAACGGGCGGT
TGGCCAGGCGTAAGCGGCTGGGTTGTCTGCCGGCCCTGCAATGGCACTGGAACCCCCAAGCCCGAGGAAT
CGGCGTGACGGTCGCAAACCATCCGGCCCGGTACAAATCGGCGCGGCGCTGGGTGATGACCTGGTGGAGA
AGTTGAAGGCCGCGCAGGCCGCCCAGCGGCAACGCATCGAGGCAGAAGCACGCCCCGGTGAATCGTGGCA
AGCGGCCGCTGATCGAATCCGCAAAGAATCCCGGCAACCGCCGGCAGCCGGTGCGCCGTCGATTAGGAAG
CCGCCCAAGGGCGACGAGCAACCAGATTTTTTCGTTCCGATGCTCTATGACGTGGGCACCCGCGATAGTC
GCAGCATCATGGACGTGGCCGTTTTCCGTCTGTCGAAGCGTGACCGACGAGCTGGCGAGGTGATCCGCTA
CGAGCTTCCAGACGGGCACGTAGAGGTTTCCGCAGGGCCGGCCGGCATGGCCAGTGTGTGGGATTACGAC
CTGGTACTGATGGCGGTTTCCCATCTAACCGAATCCATGAACCGATACCGGGAAGGGAAGGGAGACAAGC
CCGGCCGCGTGTTCCGTCCACACGTTGCGGACGTACTCAAGTTCTGCCGGCGAGCCGATGGCGGAAAGCA
GAAAGACGACCTGGTAGAAACCTGCATTCGGTTAAACACCACGCACGTTGCCATGCAGCGTACGAAGAAG
GCCAAGAACGGCCGCCTGGTGACGGTATCCGAGGGTGAAGCCTTGATTAGCCGCTACAAGATCGTAAAGA
GCGAAACCGGGCGGCCGGAGTACATCGAGATCGAGCTAGCTGATTGGATGTACCGCGAGATCACAGAAGG
CAAGAACCCGGACGTGCTGACGGTTCACCCCGATTACTTTTTGATCGATCCCGGCATCGGCCGTTTTCTC
TACCGCCTGGCACGCCGCGCCGCAGGCAAGGCAGAAGCCAGATGGTTGTTCAAGACGATCTACGAACGCA
GTGGCAGCGCCGGAGAGTTCAAGAAGTTCTGTTTCACCGTGCGCAAGCTGATCGGGTCAAATGACCTGCC
GGAGTACGATTTGAAGGAGGAGGCGGGGCAGGCTGGCCCGATCCTAGTCATGCGCTACCGCAACCTGATC
GAGGGCGAAGCATCCGCCGGTTCCTAATGTACGGAGCAGATGCTAGGGCAAATTGCCCTAGCAGGGGAAA
AAGGTCGAAAAGGTCTCTTTCCTGTGGATAGCACGTACATTGGGAACCCAAAGCCGTACATTGGGAACCG
GAACCCGTACATTGGGAACCCAAAGCCGTACATTGGGAACCGGTCACACATGTAAGTGACTGATATAAAA
GAGAAAAAAGGCGATTTTTCCGCCTAAAACTCTTTAAAACTTATTAAAACTCTTAAAACCCGCCTGGCCT
GTGCATAACTGTCTGGCCAGCGCACAGCCGAAGAGCTGCAAAAAGCGCCTACCCTTCGGTCGCTGCGCTC
CCTACGCCCCGCCGCTTCGCGTCGGCCTATCGCGGCCGCTGGCCGCTCAAAAATGGCTGGCCTACGGCCA
GGCAATCTACCAGGGCGCGGACAAGCCGCGCCGTCGCCACTCGACCGCCGGCGCCCACATCAAGGCACCC
TGCCTCGCGCGTTTCGGTGATGACGGTGAAAACCTCTGACACATGCAGCTCCCGGAGACGGTCACAGCTT
GTCTGTAAGCGGATGCCGGGAGCAGACAAGCCCGTCAGGGCGCGTCAGCGGGTGTTGGCGGGTGTCGGGG
CGCAGCCATGACCCAGTCACGTAGCGATAGCGGAGTGTATACTGGCTTAACTATGCGGCATCAGAGCAGA
TTGTACTGAGAGTGCACCATATGCGGTGTGAAATACCGCACAGATGCGTAAGGAGAAAATACCGCATCAG
GCGCTCTTCCGCTTCCTCGCTCACTGACTCGCTGCGCTCGGTCGTTCGGCTGCGGCGAGCGGTATCAGCT
CACTCAAAGGCGGTAATACGGTTATCCACAGAATCAGGGGATAACGCAGGAAAGAACATGTGAGCAAAAG
GCCAGCAAAAGGCCAGGAACCGTAAAAAGGCCGCGTTGCTGGCGTTTTTCCATAGGCTCCGCCCCCCTGA
CGAGCATCACAAAAATCGACGCTCAAGTCAGAGGTGGCGAAACCCGACAGGACTATAAAGATACCAGGCG
TTTCCCCCTGGAAGCTCCCTCGTGCGCTCTCCTGTTCCGACCCTGCCGCTTACCGGATACCTGTCCGCCT
TTCTCCCTTCGGGAAGCGTGGCGCTTTCTCATAGCTCACGCTGTAGGTATCTCAGTTCGGTGTAGGTCGT
TCGCTCCAAGCTGGGCTGTGTGCACGAACCCCCCGTTCAGCCCGACCGCTGCGCCTTATCCGGTAACTAT
CGTCTTGAGTCCAACCCGGTAAGACACGACTTATCGCCACTGGCAGCAGCCACTGGTAACAGGATTAGCA
GAGCGAGGTATGTAGGCGGTGCTACAGAGTTCTTGAAGTGGTGGCCTAACTACGGCTACACTAGAAGGAC
AGTATTTGGTATCTGCGCTCTGCTGAAGCCAGTTACCTTCGGAAAAAGAGTTGGTAGCTCTTGATCCGGC
AAACAAACCACCGCTGGTAGCGGTGGTTTTTTTGTTTGCAAGCAGCAGATTACGCGCAGAAAAAAAGGAT
CTCAAGAAGATCCTTTGATCTTTTCTACGGGGTCTGACGCTCAGTGGAACGAAAACTCACGTTAAGGGAT
TTTGGTCATGCATGATATATCTCCCAATTTGTGTAGGGCTTATTATGCACGCTTAAAAATAATAAAAGCA
GACTTGACCTGATAGTTTGGCTGTGAGCAATTATGTGCTTAGTGCATCTAATCGCTTGAGTTAACGCCGG
CGAAGCGGCGTCGGCTTGAACGAATTTCTAGCTAGACATTATTTGCCGACTACCTTGGTGATCTCGCCTT
TCACGTAGTGGACAAATTCTTCCAACTGATCTGCGCGCGAGGCCAAGCGATCTTCTTCTTGTCCAAGATA
AGCCTGTCTAGCTTCAAGTATGACGGGCTGATACTGGGCCGGCAGGCGCTCCATTGCCCAGTCGGCAGCG
ACATCCTTCGGCGCGATTTTGCCGGTTACTGCGCTGTACCAAATGCGGGACAACGTAAGCACTACATTTC
GCTCATCGCCAGCCCAGTCGGGCGGCGAGTTCCATAGCGTTAAGGTTTCATTTAGCGCCTCAAATAGATC
CTGTTCAGGAACCGGATCAAAGAGTTCCTCCGCCGCTGGACCTACCAAGGCAACGCTATGTTCTCTTGCT
TTTGTCAGCAAGATAGCCAGATCAATGTCGATCGTGGCTGGCTCGAAGATACCTGCAAGAATGTCATTGC
GCTGCCATTCTCCAAATTGCAGTTCGCGCTTAGCTGGATAACGCCACGGAATGATGTCGTCGTGCACAAC
AATGGTGACTTCTACAGCGCGGAGAATCTCGCTCTCTCCAGGGGAAGCCGAAGTTTCCAAAAGGTCGTTG
ATCAAAGCTCGCCGCGTTGTTTCATCAAGCCTTACGGTCACCGTAACCAGCAAATCAATATCACTGTGTG
GCTTCAGGCCGCCATCCACTGCGGAGCCGTACAAATGTACGGCCAGCAACGTCGGTTCGAGATGGCGCTC
GATGACGCCAACTACCTCTGATAGTTGAGTCGATACTTCGGCGATCACCGCTTCCCCCATGATGTTTAAC
TTTGTTTTAGGGCGACTGCCCTGCTGCGTAACATCGTTGCTGCTCCATAACATCAAACATCGACCCACGG
CGTAACGCGCTTGCTGCTTGGATGCCCGAGGCATAGACTGTACCCCAAAAAAACATGTCATAACAAGAAG
CCATGAAAACCGCCACTGCGCCGTTACCACCGCTGCGTTCGGTCAAGGTTCTGGACCAGTTGCGTGACGG
CAGTTACGCTACTTGCATTACAGCTTACGAACCGAACGAGGCTTATGTCCACTGGGTTCGTGCCCGAATT
GATCACAGGCAGCAACGCTCTGTCATCGTTACAATCAACATGCTACCCTCCGCGAGATCATCCGTGTTTC
AAACCCGGCAGCTTAGTTGCCGTTCTTCCGAATAGCATCGGTAACATGAGCAAAGTCTGCCGCCTTACAA
CGGCTCTCCCGCTGACGCCGTCCCGGACTGATGGGCTGCCTGTATCGAGTGGTGATTTTGTGCCGAGCTG
CCGGTCGGGGAGCTGTTGGCTGGCTGGTGGCAGGATATATTGTGGTGTAAACAAATTGACGCTTAGACAA
CTTAATAACACATTGCGGACGTTTTTAATGTACTGAATTAACGCCGAATTGCTCTAGCCAATACGCAAAC
CGCCTCTCCCCGCGCGTTGGCCGATTCATTAATGCAGCTGGCACGACAGGTTTCCCGACTGGAAAGCGGG
CAGTGAGCGCAACGCAATTAATGTGAGTTAGCTCACTCATTAGGCACCCCAGGCTTTACACTTTATGCTT
CCGGCTCGTATGTTGTGTGGAATTGTGAGCGGATAACAATTTCACACAGGAAACAGCTATGACATGATTA
CGAATTCAAAAATTACGGATATGAATATAGGCATATCCGTATCCGAATTATCCGTTTGACAGCTAGCAAC
GATTGTACAATTGCTTCTTTAAAAAAGGAAGAAAGAAAGAAAGAAAAGAATCAACATCAGCGTTAACAAA
CGGCCCCGTTACGGCCCAAACGGTCATATAGAGTAACGGCGTTAAGCGTTGAAAGACTCCTATCGAAATA
CGTAACCGCAAACGTGTCATAGTCAGATCCCCTCTTCCTTCACCGCCTCAAACACAAAAATAATCTTCTA
CAGCCTATATATACAACCCCCCCTTCTATCTCTCCTTTCTCACAATTCATCATCTTTCTTTCTCTACCCC
CAATTTTAAGAAATCCTCTCTTCTCCTCTTCATTTTCAAGGTAAATCTCTCTCTCTCTCTCTCTCTCTGT
TATTCCTTGTTTTAATTAGGTATGTATTATTGCTAGTTTGTTAATCTGCTTATCTTATGTATGCCTTATG
TGAATATCTTTATCTTGTTCATCTCATCCGTTTAGAAGCTATAAATTTGTTGATTTGACTGTGTATCTAC
ACGTGGTTATGTTTATATCTAATCAGATATGAATTTCTTCATATTGTTGCGTTTGTGTGTACCAATCCGA
AATCGTTGATTTTTTTCATTTAATCGTGTAGCTAATTGTACGTATACATATGGATCTACGTATCAATTGT
TCATCTGTTTGTGTTTGTATGTATACAGATCTGAAAACATCACTTCTCTCATCTGATTGTGTTGTTACAT
ACATAGATATAGATCTGTTATATCATTTTTTTTATTAATTGTGTATATATATATGTGCATAGATCTGGAT
TACATGATTGTGATTATTTACATGATTTTGTTATTTACGTATGTATATATGTAGATCTGGACTTTTTGGA
GTTGTTGACTTGATTGTATTTGTGTGTGTATATGTGTGTTCTGATCTTGATATGTTATGTATGTGCAGCG
AATTCGGCGCGCCATGGATAAGAAGTACTCTATCGGACTCGATATCGGAACTAACTCTGTGGGATGGGCT
GTGATCACCGATGAGTACAAGGTGCCATCTAAGAAGTTCAAGGTTCTCGGAAACACCGATAGGCACTCTA
TCAAGAAAAACCTTATCGGTGCTCTCCTCTTCGATTCTGGTGAAACTGCTGAGGCTACCAGACTCAAGAG
AACCGCTAGAAGAAGGTACACCAGAAGAAAGAACAGGATCTGCTACCTCCAAGAGATCTTCTCTAACGAG
ATGGCTAAAGTGGATGATTCATTCTTCCACAGGCTCGAAGAGTCATTCCTCGTGGAAGAAGATAAGAAGC
ACGAGAGGCACCCTATCTTCGGAAACATCGTTGATGAGGTGGCATACCACGAGAAGTACCCTACTATCTA
CCACCTCAGAAAGAAGCTCGTTGATTCTACTGATAAGGCTGATCTCAGGCTCATCTACCTCGCTCTCGCT
CACATGATCAAGTTCAGAGGACACTTCCTCATCGAGGGTGATCTCAACCCTGATAACTCTGATGTGGATA
AGTTGTTCATCCAGCTCGTGCAGACCTACAACCAGCTTTTCGAAGAGAACCCTATCAACGCTTCAGGTGT
GGATGCTAAGGCTATCCTCTCTGCTAGGCTCTCTAAGTCAAGAAGGCTTGAGAACCTCATTGCTCAGCTC
CCTGGTGAGAAGAAGAACGGACTTTTCGGAAACTTGATCGCTCTCTCTCTCGGACTCACCCCTAACTTCA
AGTCTAACTTCGATCTCGCTGAGGATGCAAAGCTCCAGCTCTCAAAGGATACCTACGATGATGATCTCGA
TAACCTCCTCGCTCAGATCGGAGATCAGTACGCTGATTTGTTCCTCGCTGCTAAGAACCTCTCTGATGCT
ATCCTCCTCAGTGATATCCTCAGAGTGAACACCGAGATCACCAAGGCTCCACTCTCAGCTTCTATGATCA
AGAGATACGATGAGCACCACCAGGATCTCACACTTCTCAAGGCTCTTGTTAGACAGCAGCTCCCAGAGAA
GTACAAAGAGATTTTCTTCGATCAGTCTAAGAACGGATACGCTGGTTACATCGATGGTGGTGCATCTCAA
GAAGAGTTCTACAAGTTCATCAAGCCTATCCTCGAGAAGATGGATGGAACCGAGGAACTCCTCGTGAAGC
TCAATAGAGAGGATCTTCTCAGAAAGCAGAGGACCTTCGATAACGGATCTATCCCTCATCAGATCCACCT
CGGAGAGTTGCACGCTATCCTTAGAAGGCAAGAGGATTTCTACCCATTCCTCAAGGATAACAGGGAAAAG
ATTGAGAAGATTCTCACCTTCAGAATCCCTTACTACGTGGGACCTCTCGCTAGAGGAAACTCAAGATTCG
CTTGGATGACCAGAAAGTCTGAGGAAACCATCACCCCTTGGAACTTCGAAGAGGTGGTGGATAAGGGTGC
TAGTGCTCAGTCTTTCATCGAGAGGATGACCAACTTCGATAAGAACCTTCCAAACGAGAAGGTGCTCCCT
AAGCACTCTTTGCTCTACGAGTACTTCACCGTGTACAACGAGTTGACCAAGGTTAAGTACGTGACCGAGG
GAATGAGGAAGCCTGCTTTTTTGTCAGGTGAGCAAAAGAAGGCTATCGTTGATCTCTTGTTCAAGACCAA
CAGAAAGGTGACCGTGAAGCAGCTCAAAGAGGATTACTTCAAGAAAATCGAGTGCTTCGATTCAGTTGAG
ATTTCTGGTGTTGAGGATAGGTTCAACGCATCTCTCGGAACCTACCACGATCTCCTCAAGATCATTAAGG
ATAAGGATTTCTTGGATAACGAGGAAAACGAGGATATCTTGGAGGATATCGTTCTTACCCTCACCCTCTT
TGAAGATAGAGAGATGATTGAAGAAAGGCTCAAGACCTACGCTCATCTCTTCGATGATAAGGTGATGAAG
CAGTTGAAGAGAAGAAGATACACTGGTTGGGGAAGGCTCTCAAGAAAGCTCATTAACGGAATCAGGGATA
AGCAGTCTGGAAAGACAATCCTTGATTTCCTCAAGTCTGATGGATTCGCTAACAGAAACTTCATGCAGCT
CATCCACGATGATTCTCTCACCTTTAAAGAGGATATCCAGAAGGCTCAGGTTTCAGGACAGGGTGATAGT
CTCCATGAGCATATCGCTAACCTCGCTGGATCTCCTGCAATCAAGAAGGGAATCCTCCAGACTGTGAAGG
TTGTGGATGAGTTGGTGAAGGTGATGGGAAGGCATAAGCCTGAGAACATCGTGATCGAAATGGCTAGAGA
GAACCAGACCACTCAGAAGGGACAGAAGAACTCTAGGGAAAGGATGAAGAGGATCGAGGAAGGTATCAAA
GAGCTTGGATCTCAGATCCTCAAAGAGCACCCTGTTGAGAACACTCAGCTCCAGAATGAGAAGCTCTACC
TCTACTACCTCCAGAACGGAAGGGATATGTATGTGGATCAAGAGTTGGATATCAACAGGCTCTCTGATTA
CGATGTTGATCATATCGTGCCACAGTCATTCTTGAAGGATGATTCTATCGATAACAAGGTGCTCACCAGG
TCTGATAAGAACAGGGGTAAGAGTGATAACGTGCCAAGTGAAGAGGTTGTGAAGAAAATGAAGAACTATT
GGAGGCAGCTCCTCAACGCTAAGCTCATCACTCAGAGAAAGTTCGATAACTTGACTAAGGCTGAGAGGGG
AGGACTCTCTGAATTGGATAAGGCAGGATTCATCAAGAGGCAGCTTGTGGAAACCAGGCAGATCACTAAG
CACGTTGCACAGATCCTCGATTCTAGGATGAACACCAAGTACGATGAGAACGATAAGTTGATCAGGGAAG
TGAAGGTTATCACCCTCAAGTCAAAGCTCGTGTCTGATTTCAGAAAGGATTTCCAATTCTACAAGGTGAG
GGAAATCAACAACTACCACCACGCTCACGATGCTTACCTTAACGCTGTTGTTGGAACCGCTCTCATCAAG
AAGTATCCTAAGCTCGAGTCAGAGTTCGTGTACGGTGATTACAAGGTGTACGATGTGAGGAAGATGATCG
CTAAGTCTGAGCAAGAGATCGGAAAGGCTACCGCTAAGTATTTCTTCTACTCTAACATCATGAATTTCTT
CAAGACCGAGATTACCCTCGCTAACGGTGAGATCAGAAAGAGGCCACTCATCGAGACAAACGGTGAAACA
GGTGAGATCGTGTGGGATAAGGGAAGGGATTTCGCTACCGTTAGAAAGGTGCTCTCTATGCCACAGGTGA
ACATCGTTAAGAAAACCGAGGTGCAGACCGGTGGATTCTCTAAAGAGTCTATCCTCCCTAAGAGGAACTC
TGATAAGCTCATTGCTAGGAAGAAGGATTGGGACCCTAAGAAATACGGTGGTTTCGATTCTCCTACCGTG
GCTTACTCTGTTCTCGTTGTGGCTAAGGTTGAGAAGGGAAAGAGTAAGAAGCTCAAGTCTGTTAAGGAAC
TTCTCGGAATCACTATCATGGAAAGGTCATCTTTCGAGAAGAACCCAATCGATTTCCTCGAGGCTAAGGG
ATACAAAGAGGTTAAGAAGGATCTCATCATCAAGCTCCCAAAGTACTCACTCTTCGAACTCGAGAACGGT
AGAAAGAGGATGCTCGCTTCTGCTGGTGAGCTTCAAAAGGGAAACGAGCTTGCTCTCCCATCTAAGTACG
TTAACTTTCTTTACCTCGCTTCTCACTACGAGAAGTTGAAGGGATCTCCAGAAGATAACGAGCAGAAGCA
ACTTTTCGTTGAGCAGCACAAGCACTACTTGGATGAGATCATCGAGCAGATCTCTGAGTTCTCTAAAAGG
GTGATCCTCGCTGATGCAAACCTCGATAAGGTGTTGTCTGCTTACAACAAGCACAGAGATAAGCCTATCA
GGGAACAGGCAGAGAACATCATCCATCTCTTCACCCTTACCAACCTCGGTGCTCCTGCTGCTTTCAAGTA
CTTCGATACAACCATCGATAGGAAGAGATACACCTCTACCAAAGAAGTGCTCGATGCTACCCTCATCCAT
CAGTCTATCACTGGACTCTACGAGACTAGGATCGATCTCTCACAGCTCGGTGGTGATTCAAGGGCTGATC
CTAAGAAGAAGAGGAAGGTTTGAGGCGCGCCGAGCTCCAGGCCTCCCAGCTTTCGTCCGTATCATCGGTT
TCGACAACGTTCGTCAAGTTCAATGCATCAGTTTCATTGCCCACACACCAGAATCCTACTAAGTTTGAGT
ATTATGGCATTGGAAAAGCTGTTTTCTTCTATCATTTGTTCTGCTTGTAATTTACTGTGTTCTTTCAGTT
TTTGTTTTCGGACATCAAAATGCAAATGGATGGATAAGAGTTAATAAATGATATGGTCCTTTTGTTCATT
CTCAAATTATTATTATCTGTTGTTTTTACTTTAATGGGTTGAATTTAAGTAAGAAAGGAACTAACAGTGT
GATATTAAGGTGCAATGTTAGACATATAAAACAGTCTTTCACCTCTCTTTGGTTATGTCTTGAATTGGTT
TGTTTCTTCACTTATCTGTGTAATCAAGTTTACTATGAGTCTATGATCAAGTAATTATGCAATCAAGTTA
AGTACAGTATAGGCTTGAGCTCCCTAGGCCTGTTATCCCTAACAAGTTTGTACAAAAAAGCTGAACGAGA
AACGTAAAATGATATAAATATCAATATATTAAATTAGATTTTGCATAAAAAACAGACTACATAATACTGT
AAAACACAACATATCCAGTCACTATGGCGGCCGCATTAGGCACCCCAGGCTTTACACTTTATGCTTCCGG
CTCGTATAATGTGTGGATTTTGAGTTAGGATCCGTCGAGATTTTCAGGAGCTAAGGAAGCTAAAATGGAG
AAAAAAATCACTGGATATACCACCGTTGATATATCCCAATGGCATCGTAAAGAACATTTTGAGGCATTTC
AGTCAGTTGCTCAATGTACCTATAACCAGACCGTTCAGCTGGATATTACGGCCTTTTTAAAGACCGTAAA
GAAAAATAAGCACAAGTTTTATCCGGCCTTTATTCACATTCTTGCCCGCCTGATGAATGCTCATCCGGAA
TTCCGTATGGCAATGAAAGACGGTGAGCTGGTGATATGGGATAGTGTTCACCCTTGTTACACCGTTTTCC
ATGAGCAAACTGAAACGTTTTCATCGCTCTGGAGTGAATACCACGACGATTTCCGGCAGTTTCTACACAT
ATATTCGCAAGATGTGGCGTGTTACGGTGAAAACCTGGCCTATTTCCCTAAAGGGTTTATTGAGAATATG
TTTTTCGTCTCAGCCAATCCCTGGGTGAGTTTCACCAGTTTTGATTTAAACGTGGCCAATATGGACAACT
TCTTCGCCCCCGTTTTCACCATGGGCAAATATTATACGCAAGGCGACAAGGTGCTGATGCCGCTGGCGAT
TCAGGTTCATCATGCCGTTTGTGATGGCTTCCATGTCGGCAGAATGCTTAATGAATTACAACAGTACTGC
GATGAGTGGCAGGCGGGGCGTAATCTAGAGGATCCGGCTTACTAAAAGCCAGATAACAGTATGCGTATTT
GCGCGCTGATTTTTGCGGTATAAGAATATATACTGATATGTATACCCGAAGTATGTCAAAAAGAGGTATG
CTATGAAGCAGCGTATTACAGTGACAGTTGACAGCGACAGCTATCAGTTGCTCAAGGCATATATGATGTC
AATATCTCCGGTCTGGTAAGCACAACCATGCAGAATGAAGCCCGTCGTCTGCGTGCCGAACGCTGGAAAG
CGGAAAATCAGGAAGGGATGGCTGAGGTCGCCCGGTTTATTGAAATGAACGGCTCTTTTGCTGACGAGAA
CAGGGGCTGGTGAAATGCAGTTTAAGGTTTACACCTATAAAAGAGAGAGCCGTTATCGTCTGTTTGTGGA
TGTACAGAGTGATATTATTGACACGCCCGGGCGACGGATGGTGATCCCCCTGGCCAGTGCACGTCTGCTG
TCAGATAAAGTCCCCCGTGAACTTTACCCGGTGGTGCATATCGGGGATGAAAGCTGGCGCATGATGACCA
CCGATATGGCCAGTGTGCCGGTCTCCGTTATCGGGGAAGAAGTGGCTGATCTCAGCCACCGCGAAAATGA
CATCAAAAACGCCATTAACCTGATGTTCTGGGGAATATAAATGTCAGGCTCCCTTATACACAGCCAGTCT
GCAGGTCGACCATAGTGACTGGATATGTTGTGTTTTACAGTATTATGTAGTCTGTTTTTTATGCAAAATC
TAATTTAATATATTGATATTTATATCATTTTACGTTTCTCGTTCAGCTTTCTTGTACAAAGTGGTTCGAT
AATTCCGATCCAGCCTAGGCCCGGGCCTGAGGACGCGTCCATGGTTAATTAAGACGTCCGGACCGACTAG
TGGATCCTCTAGAGTCGACCTGCAGGCATGCAAGCTTCTTCGTCAACATGGTGGAGCACGACACGCTTGT
CTACTCCAAAAATATCAAAGATACAGTCTCAGAAGACCAAAGGGCAATTGAGACTTTTCAACAAAGGGTA
ATATCCGGAAACCTCCTCGGATTCCATTGCCCAGCTATCTGTCACTTTATTGTGAAGATAGTGGAAAAGG
AAGGTGGCTCCTACAAATGCCATCATTGCGATAAAGGAAAGGCCATCGTTGAAGATGCCTCTGCCGACAG
TGGTCCCAAAGATGGACCCCCACCCACGAGGAGCATCGTGGAAAAAGAAGACGTTCCAACCACGTCTTCA
AAGCAAGTGGATTGATGTGATATCTCCACTGACGTAAGGGATGACGCACAATCAATCCCACTATCCTTCG
CAAGACCCTTTTAAGGGGGAAGTTCATTTCATTTGGAGAGGACACGCTGAAATCACCAGTCTCTCTGTAC
AAATCNATCTCTCTCTATAATATTGTGTAAGTAGTTCCCAGATAAGGGAATTAGGGTTCTTATAGGGTTT
CGCTCAGCTGTTGAGCATATAAGAAACCCTTAGTCGATAGATCTGTTGGGGATCTACCATGAGCCCAGAA
CGACGCCCGGCCGACATCCGCCGTGCCACCGAGGCGGACATGCCGGCGGTCTGCACCATCGTCAACCACT
ACATCGAGACAAGCACGGTCAACTTCCGTACCGAGCCGCAGGAACCGCAGGAGTGGACGGACGACCTCGT
CCGTCTGCGGGAGCGCTATCCCTGGCTCGTCGCCGAGGTGGACGGCGAGGTCGCCGGCATCGCCTACGCG
GGCCCCTGGAAGGCACGCAACGCCTACGACTGGACGGCCGAGTCGACCGTGTACGTCTCCCCCCGCCACC
AGCGGACGGGACTGGGCTCCACGCTCTACACCCACCTGCTGAAGTCCCTGGAGGCACAGGGCTTCAAGAG
CGTGGTCGCTGTCATCGGGCTGCCCAACGACCCGAGCGTGCGCATGCACGAGGCGCTCGGATATGCCCCC
CGCGGCATGCTGCGGGCGGCCGGCTTCAAGCACGGGAACTGGCATGACGTGGGTTTCTGGCAGCTGGACT
TCAGCCTGCCGGTACCGCCCCGTCCGGTCCTGCCCGTCACCGAGATCTGATGACCCAACTTAGTATGTAT
TTGTATTTGTAAAATACTTCTATCAATAAAATTTCTAATTCCTAAAACCAAAATCCAGGGGTACCGAACA
AGCTTGGCACTGGCCGTCGTTTTACAACGTCGTGACTGGGAAAACCCTGGCGTTACCCAACTTAATCGCC
TTGCAGCACATCCCCCTTTCGCCAGCTGGCGTAATAGCGAAGAGGCCCGCACCGATCGCCCTTCCCAACA
GTTGCGCAGCCTGAATGGCGAATGAGCTTGAGCTTGGATCAGATTGTCGTTTCCCGCCTTCAGTTTAAAC
TATCAGTGTTTGACAGGATATATTGGCGGGTAAACCTAAGAGAAAAGAGCGTTTATTAGAATAACGGATA
TTTAAAAGGGCGTGAAAAGGTTTATCCGTTCGTCCATTTGTATGTGCATGCCAACCACAGGGTTCCCCTC
GGGATCAA
