>Addgene plasmid #61433 | pDe-CAS9 | addgene partial sequence | sequence record 107582 | CAT-R 5'-GCAACTGACTGAAATGCCTC-3'
TATCCAGTGATTTTTTTCTCCATTTTAGCTTCCTTAGCTCCTGAAAATCTCGACGGATCCTAACTCAAAA
TCCACACATTATACGAGCCGGAAGCATAAAGTGTAAAGCCTGGGGTGCCTAATGCGGCCGCCATAGTGAC
TGGATATGTTGTGTTTTACAGTATTATGTAGTCTGTTTTTTATGCAAAATCTAATTTAATATATTGATAT
TTATATCATTTTACGTTTCTCGTTCAGCTTTTTTGTACAAACTTGTTAGGGATAACAGGCCTAGGGAGCT
CAAGCCTATACTGTACTTAACTTGATTGCATAATTACTTGATCATAGACTCATAGTAAACTTGATTACAC
AGATAAGTGAAGAAACAAACCAATTCAAGACATAACCAAAGAGAGGTGAAAGACTGTTTTATATGTCTAA
CATTGCACCTTAATATCACACTGTTAGTTCCTTTCTTACTTAAATTCAACCCATTAAAGTAAAAACAACA
GATAATAATAATTTGAGAATGAACAAAAGGACCATATCATTTATTAACTCTTATCCATCCATTTGCATTT
TGATGTCCGAAAACAAAAACTGAAAGAACACAGTAAATTACAAGCAGAACAAATGATAGAAGAAAACAGC
TTTTCCAATGCCATAATACTCAAACTTAGTAGGATTCTGGTGTGTGGGCAATGAAACTGATGCATTGAAC
TTGACGAACGTTGTCGAAACCGATGATACGGACGAAAGCTGGGAGGCCTGGAGCTCGGCGCGCCTCAAAC
CTTCCTCTTCTTCTTAGGATCAGCCCTTGAATCACCACCGAGCTGTGAGAGATCGATCCTAGTCTCGTAG
AGTCCAGTGATAGACTGAT
