>Addgene plasmid #61433 | pDe-CAS9 | addgene partial sequence | sequence record 107594 | ccdB-Fwd 5'-GCATGATGACCACCGATATG-3'
CAGCCACCGCGAAAATGACATCAAAAACGCCATTAACCTGATGTTCTGGGGAATATAAATGTCAGGCTCC
CTTATACACAGCCAGTCTGCAGGTCGACCATAGTGACTGGATATGTTGTGTTTTACAGTATTATGTAGTC
TGTTTTTTATGCAAAATCTAATTTAATATATTGATATTTATATCATTTTACGTTTCTCGTTCAGCTTTCT
TGTACAAAGTGGTTCGATAATTCCGATCCAGCCTAGGCCCGGGCCTGAGGACGCGTCCATGGTTAATTAA
GACGTCCGGACCGACTAGTGGATCCTCTAGAGTCGACCTGCAGGCATGCAAGCTTCTTCGTCAACATGGT
GGAGCACGACACGCTTGTCTACTCCAAAAATATCAAAGATACAGTCTCAGAAGACCAAAGGGCAATTGAG
ACTTTTCAACAAAGGGTAATATCCGGAAACCTCCTCGGATTCCATTGCCCAGCTATCTGTCACTTTATTG
TGAAGATAGTGGAAAAGGAAGGTGGCTCCTACAAATGCCATCATTGCGATAAAGGAAAGGCCATCGTTGA
AGATGCCTCTGCCGACAGTGGTCCCAAAGATGGACCCCCACCCACGAGGAGCATCGTGGAAAAAGAAGAC
GTTCCAACCACGTCTTCAAAGCAAGTGGATTGATGTGATATCTCCACTGACGT
