>Addgene plasmid #61433 | pDe-CAS9 | addgene partial sequence | sequence record 107602 | PcUbipro-F 5'-TGTGCATAGATCTGGATTACATGA-3'
TATATGTGTGTTCTGATCTTGATATGTTATGTATGTGCAGCGAATTCGGCGCGCCATGGATAAGAAGTAC
TCTATCGGACTCGATATCGGAACTAACTCTGTGGGATGGGCTGTGATCACCGATGAGTACAAGGTGCCAT
CTAAGAAGTTCAAGGTTCTCGGAAACACCGATAGGCACTCTATCAAGAAAAACCTTATCGGTGCTCTCCT
CTTCGATTCTGGTGAAACTGCTGAGGCTACCAGACTCAAGAGAACCGCTAGAAGAAGGTACACCAGAAGA
AAGAACAGGATCTGCTACCTCCAAGAGATCTTCTCTAACGAGATGGCTAAAGTGGATGATTCATTCTTCC
ACAGGCTCGAAGAGTCATTCCTCGTGGAAGAAGATAAGAAGCACGAGAGGCACCCTATCTTCGGAAACAT
CGTTGATGAGGTGGCATACCACGAGAAGTACCCTACTATCTACCACCTCAGAAAGAAGCTCGTTGATTCT
ACTGATAAGGCTGATCTCAGGCTCATCTACCTCGCTCTCGCTCACATGATCAAGTTCAGAGGACACTTCC
TCATCGAGGGTGATCTCAACCCTGATAACTCTGATGTGGATAAGTTGTTCATCCAGCTCGTGCAGACCTA
CAACCAGCTTTTCGAAGAGAACCCTATCAACGCTTCAGGTGTGGATGCTAAGGCTATCCTCTCTGCTAGG
CTCTCTAAGTCAA
